Addgene plasmid #175273: pAAV-DIO-NS1
Purpose: AAV vector mediating Cre-depenent expression of NS1 gene of YFV-17D
Depositing lab: Wei Xu. Depositing organization: University of Texas Southwestern Medical Center. Publication: Anterograde transneuronal tracing and genetic control with engineered yellow fever vaccine YFV-17D. Li E, Guo J, Oh SJ, Luo Y, Oliveros HC, Du W, Arano R, Kim Y, Chen YT, Eitson J, Lin DT, Li Y, Roberts T, Schoggins JW, Xu W. Nat Methods. 2021 Nov 25. pii: 10.1038/s41592-021-01319-9. doi: 10.1038/s41592-021-01319-9. PubMed 34824475.
Backbone
  Vector backbone: AAV2
  Backbone size w/o insert (bp): 4470
  Vector type: AAV
Growth in bacteria
  Bacterial resistance: Ampicillin, 100 μg/mL
  Growth temperature: 37°C
  Growth strain: NEB Stable
  Copy number: High Copy
Gene/Insert
  Gene/Insert name: Nonstructural protein 1 (NS1) of YFV-17D
  Species: Yellow fever virus strain 17D
  Insert size (bp): 1133
  Entrez Gene: POLY (a.k.a. YFVgp1)
  Promoter: Synapsin
  Cloning method: Gibson Cloning
  Sequencing primers: 5′ actcagcgctgcctcagtc; 3′ CTCCTCATAAAGAGACAGCAACC
Terms and licenses: Academic/Nonprofit Terms; Industry Terms: Not Available to Industry
How to cite: pAAV-DIO-NS1 was a gift from Wei Xu (Addgene plasmid # 175273 ; http://n2t.net/addgene:175273 ; RRID:Addgene_175273)
