[The description below was written by a language model from this plasmid's Addgene catalogue record and pLannotate feature annotations shown in this document.]
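Description:
pAAV-DIO-NS1 is an AAV2-based transfer plasmid for Cre-dependent, neuron-specific expression of nonstructural protein 1 (NS1) of the yellow fever vaccine strain YFV-17D. It is propagated in bacteria as a high-copy plasmid with a ColE1/pUC-type origin and an ampicillin resistance gene (β-lactamase under its own promoter). An f1 origin and short remnants of pBR322 bom and rop sequences are also present. The sequenced record is about 5.6 kb. One complete AAV2 inverted terminal repeat is annotated at one end of the expression cassette, while only short ITR fragments were detected at the other. This may simply reflect how hard these repeats are to sequence and annotate.

Between the ITRs, the human synapsin I promoter drives a roughly 1.1 kb open reading frame taken from the YFV polyprotein. The automated annotation matches this fragment to the polyprotein entry and displays text about NS5, but the catalogue identifies the insert as NS1. The coding sequence lies in the opposite orientation to the promoter and is flanked on each side by a lox2272/loxP pair, with the two pairs facing each other. This is the standard DIO (double-floxed inverted orientation) arrangement, in which Cre recombination flips the insert into the sense orientation and then locks it there by excising one site of each type. NS1 is therefore made only in Cre-expressing neurons. A WPRE and a bovine growth hormone polyadenylation signal downstream improve transcript stability and processing. The associated publication concerns anterograde transneuronal tracing with engineered YFV-17D, suggesting that the vector supplies NS1 in defined neuronal populations for that system, although the record does not spell out this role.
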