Features (pLannotate 1.2.2; 18 found; start..end, strand, type, name):
     20..71      +  misc_feature   bom (fragment): basis of mobility region from pBR322
     76..216     -  repeat_region  AAV2 ITR: inverted terminal repeat of adeno-associated virus serotype 2 inverted
    239..446     -  polyA_signal   bGH poly(A) signal: bovine growth hormone polyadenylation signal
    487..1075    -  misc_feature   WPRE: woodchuck hepatitis virus posttranscriptional regulatory element
   1099..1132    +  protein_bind   lox2272: Cre-mediated recombination occurs in the 8-bp core sequence (GGATACTT). lox2272 sites are compatible with each other, but incompatible with loxP or loxN sites (Lee and Saito, 1988). Cre recombinase
   1143..1176    +  protein_bind   loxP: Cre-mediated recombination occurs in the 8-bp core sequence (GCATACAT). Cre recombinase
   1201..2334    +  CDS            POLG_YEFV1 (fragment): Experimental evidence at protein level: Swiss-Prot protein existence level 1. [RNA-directed RNA polymerase NS5]: Replicates the viral (+) and (-) RNA genome, and performs the capping of genomes in the cytoplasm (PubMed:19850911). NS5 methylates viral RNA cap at guanine N- 7 and ribose 2'-O positions (PubMed:19850911). Besides its role in RNA genome replication, also prevents the establishment of cellular antiviral state by blocking the interferon-alpha/beta (IFN-alpha/beta) signaling pathway (PubMed:25211074). IFN-I induces binding of NS5 to host IFN-activated transcription factor STAT2, preve
   2348..2381    -  protein_bind   lox2272: Cre-mediated recombination occurs in the 8-bp core sequence (GGATACTT). lox2272 sites are compatible with each other, but incompatible with loxP or loxN sites (Lee and Saito, 1988). Cre recombinase
   2392..2425    -  protein_bind   loxP: Cre-mediated recombination occurs in the 8-bp core sequence (GCATACAT). Cre recombinase
   2458..2905    -  promoter       hSyn promoter: human synapsin I promoter; confers neuron-specific expression (Kügler et al., 2003)
   2976..3003    -  repeat_region  AAV2 ITR (fragment): inverted terminal repeat of adeno-associated virus serotype 2 inverted
   3032..3059    -  repeat_region  AAV2 ITR (fragment): inverted terminal repeat of adeno-associated virus serotype 2 inverted
   3132..3720    -  rep_origin     ori: high-copy-number ColE1/pMB1/pBR322/pUC origin of replication
   3891..4751    -  CDS            AmpR: β-lactamase; bla; confers resistance to ampicillin, carbenicillin, and related antibiotics
   4752..4856    -  promoter       AmpR promoter: bla
   4951..4986    +  CDS            rop (fragment): Rop protein, which maintains plasmids at low copy number; rop
   5088..5137    +  misc_feature   bom (fragment): basis of mobility region from pBR322
   5138..1       -  rep_origin     f1 ori (across the origin) (sequence partly withheld): f1 bacteriophage origin of replication; arrow indicates direction of (+) strand synthesis
>Addgene plasmid #175273 | pAAV-DIO-NS1 | addgene full sequence | sequence record 346765 | Addgene NGS Result
TACTATGGTTGCTTTGACGTATGCGGTGTGAAATACCGCACAGATGCGTAAGGAGAAAATACCGCATCAG
GCGCCCCTGCAGGCAGCTGCGCGCTCGCTCGCTCACTGAGGCCGCCCGGGCAAAGCCCGGGCGTCGGGCG
ACCTTTGGTCGCCCGGCCTCAGTGAGCGAGCGAGCGCGCAGAGAGGGAGTGGCCAACTCCATCACTAGGG
GTTCCTGCGGCCGCTCGGTCCGCACGTGTCCCCAGCATGCCTGCTATTGTCTTCCCAATCCTCCCCCTTG
CTGTCCTGCCCCACCCCACCCCCCAGAATAGAATGACACCTACTCAGACAATGCGATGCAATTTCCTCAT
TTTATTAGGAAAGGACAGTGGGAGTGGCACCTTCCAGGGTCAAGGAAGGCACGGGGGAGGGGCAAACAAC
AGATGGCTGGCAACTAGAAGGCACAGTCGAGGCAGATCGATCTCTCGAGCAGCGCTCGGTATCGATGCGG
GGAGGCGGCCCAAAGGGAGATCCGACTCGTCTGAGGGCGAAGGCGAAGACGCGGAAGAGGCCGCAGAGCC
GGCAGCAGGCCGCGGGAAGGAAGGTCCGCTGGATTGAGGGCCGAAGGGACGTAGCAGAAGGACGTCCCGC
GCAGAATCCAGGTGGCAACATAGGCGAGCAGCCAAGGAAAGGACGATGATTTCCCCGACAACACCACGGA
ATTGTCAGTGCCCAACAGCCGAGCCCCTGTCCAGCAGCGGGCAAGGCAGGCGGCGATGAGTTCCGCCGTG
GCAATAGGGAGGGGGAAAGCGAAAGTCCCGGAAAGGAGCTGACAGGTGGTGGCAATGCCCCAACCAGTGG
GGGTTGCGTCAGCAAACACAGTGCACACCACGCCACGTTGCCTGACAACGGGCCACAACTCCTCATAAAG
AGACAGCAACCAGGATTTATACAAGGAGGAGAAAATGAAAGCCATACGGGAAGCAATAGCATGATACAAA
GGCATTAAAGCAGCGTATCCACATAGCGTAAAAGGAGCAACATAGTTAAGAATACCAGTCAATCTTTCAC
AAATTTTGTAATCCAGAGGTTGATTATCGATAAGCTTGATGATCTTCGATAACTTCGTATAGGATACTTT
ATACGAAGTTATTGCGATTCGGATAACTTCGTATAGCATACATTATACGAAGTTATCAAGGCCGGCCAGG
TTGGCGCGCCACCATGAACATGACAATGTCCATGAGCATGATCTTGGTAGGAGTGATCATGATGTTTTTG
TCTCTAGGAGTTGGGGCGGATCAAGGATGCGCCATCAACTTTGGCAAGAGAGAGCTCAAGTGCGGAGATG
GTATCTTCATATTTAGAGACTCTGATGACTGGCTGAACAAGTACTCATACTATCCAGAAGATCCTGTGAA
GCTTGCATCAATAGTGAAAGCCTCTTTTGAAGAAGGGAAGTGTGGCCTAAATTCAGTTGACTCCCTTGAG
CATGAGATGTGGAGAAGCAGGGCAGATGAGATCAATGCCATTTTTGAGGAAAACGAGGTGGACATTTCTG
TTGTCGTGCAGGATCCAAAGAATGTTTACCAGAGAGGAACTCATCCATTTTCCAGAATTCGGGATGGTCT
GCAGTATGGTTGGAAGACTTGGGGTAAGAACCTTGTGTTCTCCCCAGGGAGGAAGAATGGAAGCTTCATC
ATAGATGGAAAGTCCAGGAAAGAATGCCCGTTTTCAAACCGGGTCTGGAATTCTTTCCAGATAGAGGAGT
TTGGGACGGGAGTGTTCACCACACGCGTGTACATGGACGCAGTCTTTGAATACACCATAGACTGCGATGG
ATCTATCTTGGGTGCAGCGGTGAACGGAAAAAAGAGTGCCCATGGCTCTCCAACATTTTGGATGGGAAGT
CATGAAGTAAATGGGACATGGATGATCCACACCTTGGAGGCATTAGATTACAAGGAGTGTGAGTGGCCAC
TGACACATACGATTGGAACATCAGTTGAAGAGAGTGAAATGTTCATGCCGAGATCAATCGGAGGCCCAGT
TAGCTCTCACAATCATATCCCTGGATACAAGGTTCAGACGAACGGACCTTGGATGCAGGTACCACTAGAA
GTGAAGAGAGAAGCTTGCCCAGGGACTAGCGTGATCATTGATGGCAACTGTGATGGACGGGGAAAATCAA
CCAGATCCACCACGGATAGCGGGAAAGTTATTCCTGAATGGTGTTGCCGCTCCTGCACAATGCCGCCTGT
GAGCTTCCATGGTAGTGATGGGTGTTGGTATCCCATGGAAATTAGGCCAAGGAAAACGCATGAAAGCCAT
CTGGTGCGCTCCTGGGTTACAGCTTAAGGCGCGCCAAATAACTTCGTATAAAGTATCCTATACGAAGTTA
TTGCGATTCGGATAACTTCGTATAATGTATGCTATACGAAGTTATCGACGTCGACCTGAAGGGTACCGTC
CACGCGTCTGCGCTCTCAGGCACGACACGACTCCTCCGCTGCCCACCGCAGACTGAGGCAGCGCTGAGTC
GCCGGCGCCGCAGCGCAGATGGTCGCGCCCGTGCCCCCCTATCTCGCGCCTCGCGTGGTGCGGTCCGGCT
GGGCCGGCGGCGGCGCGGACGCGACCAAGGTGGCCGGGAAGGGGAGTTTGCGGGGGACCGGCGAGTGACG
TCAGCGCGCCTTCAGTGCTGAGGCGGCGGTGGCGCGCGCCGCCAGGCGGGGGCGAAGGCACTGTCCGCGG
TGCTGAAGCTGGCAGTGCGCACGCGCCTCGCCGCATCCTGTTTCCCCTCCCCCTCTCTGATAGGGGATGC
GCAATTTGGGGAATGGGGGTTGGGTGCTTGTCCAGTGGGTCGGGGTCGGTCGTCAGGTAGGCACCCCCAC
CCCGCCTCATCCTGGTCCTAAAACCCACTTGCACTCATACGCAGGGCCCTCTGCAGACGCGTGCGGCCGC
AGGAACCCCTAGTGATGGAGTTGGCCACTCCCTCTCTGCGCGCTCGCTCGCTCACTGAGGCCGGGCGACC
AAAGGTCGCCCGACGCCCGGGCGGCCTCAGTGAGCGAGCGAGCGCGCAGCTGCCTGCAGGACATGTGAGC
AAAAGGCCAGCAAAAGGCCAGGAACCGTAAAAAGGCCGCGTTGCTGGCGTTTTTCCATAGGCTCCGCCCC
CCTGACGAGCATCACAAAAATCGACGCTCAAGTCAGAGGTGGCGAAACCCGACAGGACTATAAAGATACC
AGGCGTTTCCCCCTGGAAGCTCCCTCGTGCGCTCTCCTGTTCCGACCCTGCCGCTTACCGGATACCTGTC
CGCCTTTCTCCCTTCGGGAAGCGTGGCGCTTTCTCATAGCTCACGCTGTAGGTATCTCAGTTCGGTGTAG
GTCGTTCGCTCCAAGCTGGGCTGTGTGCACGAACCCCCCGTTCAGCCCGACCGCTGCGCCTTATCCGGTA
ACTATCGTCTTGAGTCCAACCCGGTAAGACACGACTTATCGCCACTGGCAGCAGCCACTGGTAACAGGAT
TAGCAGAGCGAGGTATGTAGGCGGTGCTACAGAGTTCTTGAAGTGGTGGCCTAACTACGGCTACACTAGA
AGAACAGTATTTGGTATCTGCGCTCTGCTGAAGCCAGTTACCTTCGGAAAAAGAGTTGGTAGCTCTTGAT
CCGGCAAACAAACCACCGCTGGTAGCGGTGGTTTTTTTGTTTGCAAGCAGCAGATTACGCGCAGAAAAAA
AGGATCTCAAGAAGATCCTTTGATCTTTTCTACGGGGTCTGACGCTCAGTGGAACGAAAACTCACGTTAA
GGGATTTTGGTCATGAGATTATCAAAAAGGATCTTCACCTAGATCCTTTTAAATTAAAAATGAAGTTTTA
AATCAATCTAAAGTATATATGAGTAAACTTGGTCTGACAGTTACCAATGCTTAATCAGTGAGGCACCTAT
CTCAGCGATCTGTCTATTTCGTTCATCCATAGTTGCCTGACTCCCCGTCGTGTAGATAACTACGATACGG
GAGGGCTTACCATCTGGCCCCAGTGCTGCAATGATACCGCGAGACCCACGCTCACCGGCTCCAGATTTAT
CAGCAATAAACCAGCCAGCCGGAAGGGCCGAGCGCAGAAGTGGTCCTGCAACTTTATCCGCCTCCATCCA
GTCTATTAATTGTTGCCGGGAAGCTAGAGTAAGTAGTTCGCCAGTTAATAGTTTGCGCAACGTTGTTGCC
ATTGCTACAGGCATCGTGGTGTCACGCTCGTCGTTTGGTATGGCTTCATTCAGCTCCGGTTCCCAACGAT
CAAGGCGAGTTACATGATCCCCCATGTTGTGCAAAAAAGCGGTTAGCTCCTTCGGTCCTCCGATCGTTGT
CAGAAGTAAGTTGGCCGCAGTGTTATCACTCATGGTTATGGCAGCACTGCATAATTCTCTTACTGTCATG
CCATCCGTAAGATGCTTTTCTGTGACTGGTGAGTACTCAACCAAGTCATTCTGAGAATAGTGTATGCGGC
GACCGAGTTGCTCTTGCCCGGCGTCAATACGGGATAATACCGCGCCACATAGCAGAACTTTAAAAGTGCT
CATCATTGGAAAACGTTCTTCGGGGCGAAAACTCTCAAGGATCTTACCGCTGTTGAGATCCAGTTCGATG
TAACCCACTCGTGCACCCAACTGATCTTCAGCATCTTTTACTTTCACCAGCGTTTCTGGGTGAGCAAAAA
CAGGAAGGCAAAATGCCGCAAAAAAGGGAATAAGGGCGACACGGAAATGTTGAATACTCATACTCTTCCT
TTTTCAATATTATTGAAGCATTTATCAGGGTTATTGTCTCATGAGCGGATACATATTTGAATGTATTTAG
AAAAATAAACAAATAGGGGTTCCGCGCACATTTCCCCGAAAAGTGCCACCTGACGTCTAAGAAACCATTA
TTATCATGACATTAACCTATAAAAATAGGCGTATCACGAGGCCCTTTCGTCTCGCGCGTTTCGGTGATGA
CGGTGAAAACCTCTGACACATGCAGCTCCCGGAGACGGTCACAGCTTGTCTGTAAGCGGATGCCGGGAGC
AGACAAGCCCGTCAGGGCGCGTCAGCGGGTGTTGGCGGGTGTCGGGGCTGGCTTAACTATGCGGCATCAG
AGCAGATTGTACTGAGAGTGCACCATAAAATTGTAAACGTTAATATTTTGTTAAAATTCGCGTTAAATTT
TTGTTAAATCAGCTCATTTTTTAACCAATAGACCGAAATCGGCAAAATCCCTTATAAATCAAAAGAATAG
CCCGAGATAGAGT
[37 nt withheld, positions 5264-5300]
AAAGAACGTGGACTCCAACGTCAAAGG
[141 nt withheld, positions 5328-5468]
G
[46 nt withheld, positions 5470-5515]
A
[76 nt withheld, positions 5517-5592]
